Addgene plasmid #238899: HSA_3b*_AP
Purpose: Plasmid insert contains a gene sequence for Human serum albumin for use in Combinatorial Golden Gate Assembly (BsaI restriction sites).
Depositing lab: Joseph Brock. Depositing organization: Australian National University. Publication: High-throughput optimisation of protein secretion in yeast via an engineered biosensor. Cleaver A, Luo R, Smith OB, Murphy L, Schwessinger B, Brock J. Trends Biotechnol. 2025 Apr;43(4):838-867. doi: 10.1016/j.tibtech.2024.11.010. Epub 2024 Dec 13. PubMed 39674781.
Backbone
  Vector backbone: High Copy Chloramphenicol
  Backbone manufacturer: TWIST bioscience
  Vector type: Synthetic Biology
Growth in bacteria
  Bacterial resistance: Chloramphenicol, 25 μg/mL
  Growth temperature: 37°C
  Growth strain: DH5alpha
  Copy number: High Copy
Gene/Insert
  Gene/Insert name: Recombinant Human Serum Albumin (HSA) 3b*
  Species: H. sapiens (human)
  Cloning method: Golden Gate
Terms and licenses: Academic/Nonprofit Terms; Industry Terms: Not Available to Industry
How to cite: HSA_3b*_AP was a gift from Joseph Brock (Addgene plasmid # 238899 ; http://n2t.net/addgene:238899 ; RRID:Addgene_238899)
