[The description below was written by a language model from this plasmid's Addgene catalogue record and pLannotate feature annotations shown in this document.]
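Description:
HSA_3b*_AP is a small (about 3.8 kb) synthetic-biology part plasmid that stores a human serum albumin (HSA, ALB) coding sequence as a module for combinatorial Golden Gate assembly. According to the record, the insert is flanked by BsaI restriction sites. Digestion with this type IIS enzyme should release the albumin fragment with defined overhangs, so it can be ligated in a fixed order with other parts in a one-pot reaction. The "3b*" in the name presumably refers to the position or overhang type the part occupies in the assembly scheme, although the record does not define it.

The backbone is a commercially synthesised cloning vector from TWIST Bioscience, propagated in E. coli under chloramphenicol selection. Resistance comes from a cat (chloramphenicol acetyltransferase) gene driven by its native cat promoter and followed by a lambda t0 terminator. The catalogue lists the backbone as high copy, whereas the feature annotation identifies the replication origin as p15A, which is usually regarded as medium copy; the record does not resolve this difference. A short residual lacZα fragment lies just upstream of the insert and is probably a remnant of the cloning site.

The ALB open reading frame spans roughly 1.77 kb. No promoter, terminator, secretion signal or tag is annotated around it, and there are no yeast replication or selection elements. This fits a donor or storage plasmid rather than an expression vector, with expression depending on assembly with regulatory and other parts in a destination vector. The associated publication concerns high-throughput optimisation of protein secretion in yeast using an engineered biosensor, which suggests that HSA serves there as a secreted cargo or test protein.
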