Features (pLannotate 1.2.2; 6 found; start..end, strand, type, name):
    253..798     -  rep_origin     p15A ori: Plasmids containing the medium-copy-number p15A origin of replication can be propagated in E. coli cells that contain a second plasmid with the ColE1 origin.
    906..1000    -  terminator     lambda t0 terminator: transcription terminator from phage lambda
   1024..1680    -  CDS            cat: CAT_ECOLX - Experimental evidence at protein level: Swiss-Prot protein existence level 1. This enzyme is an effector of chloramphenicol resistance in bacteria. From Escherichia coli. This protein is used as a marker in many commonly used cloning vectors, such as pACYC184.
   1681..1783    -  promoter       cat promoter: promoter of the E. coli cat gene encoding chloramphenicol acetyltransferase
   1858..1901    -  CDS            lacZα (fragment): LacZα fragment of β-galactosidase; lacZ fragment
   1978..3747    +  CDS            ALB (sequence partly withheld): ALBU_HUMAN - Experimental evidence at protein level: Swiss-Prot protein existence level 1. Binds water, Ca(2+), Na(+), K(+), fatty acids, hormones, bilirubin and drugs (Probable). Its main function is the regulation of the colloidal osmotic pressure of blood (Probable). Major zinc transporter in plasma, typically binds about 80% of all plasma zinc (PubMed:19021548). Major calcium and magnesium transporter in plasma, binds approximately 45% of circulating calcium and magnesium in plasma (By similarity). Potentially has more than two calcium-binding sites and might additionally bind calcium in a
>Addgene plasmid #238899 | HSA_3b*_AP | addgene full sequence | sequence record 478385 | Addgene NGS Result
AGGCTAGGTGGAGGCTCAGTGATGATAAGTCTGCGATGGTGGATGCATGTGTCATGGTCATAGCTGTTTC
CTGTGTGAAATTGTTATCCGCTCAGAGGGCACAATCCTATTCCGCGCTATCCGACAATCTCCAAGACATT
AGGTGGAGTTCAGTTCGGCGAGCGGAAATGGCTTACGAACGGGGCGGAGATTTCCTGGAAGATGCCAGGA
AGATACTTAACAGGGAAGTGAGAGGGCCGCGGCAAAGCCGTTTTTCCATAGGCTCCGCCCCCCTGACAAG
CATCACGAAATCTGACGCTCAAATCAGTGGTGGCGAAACCCGACAGGACTATAAAGATACCAGGCGTTTC
CCCCTGGCGGCTCCCTCGTGCGCTCTCCTGTTCCTGCCTTTCGGTTTACCGGTGTCATTCCGCTGTTATG
GCCGCGTTTGTCTCATTCCACGCCTGACACTCAGTTCCGGGTAGGCAGTTCGCTCCAAGCTGGACTGTAT
GCACGAACCCCCCGTTCAGTCCGACCGCTGCGCCTTATCCGGTAACTATCGTCTTGAGTCCAACCCGGAA
AGACATGCAAAAGCACCACTGGCAGCAGCCACTGGTAATTGATTTAGAGGAGTTAGTCTTGAAGTCATGC
GCCGGTTAAGGCTAAACTGAAAGGACAAGTTTTGGTGACTGCGCTCCTCCAAGCCAGTTACCTCGGTTCA
AAGAGTTGGTAGCTCAGAGAACCTTCGAAAAACCGCCCTGCAAGGCGGTTTTTTCGTTTTCAGAGCAAGA
GATTACGCGCAGACCAAAACGATCTCAAGAAGATCATCTTATTAAGTCTGACGCTCTATTCAACAAAGCC
GCCGTCCATGGGTAGGGGGCTTCAAATCGTCCCCCCATACGATATAAGTTGTTACTAGTGCTTGGATTCT
CACCAATAAAAAACGCCCGGCGGCAACCGAGCGTTCTGAACAAATCCAGATGGAGTTCTGAGGTCATTAC
TGGATCTATCAACAGGAGTCCAAGCGAGCTCGATATCAAATTACGCCCCGCCCTGCCACTCATCGCAGTA
CTGTTGTAATTCATTAAGCATTCTGCCGACATGGAAGCCATCACAAACGGCATGATGAACCTGAATCGCC
AGCGGCATCAGCACCTTGTCGCCTTGCGTATAATATTTGCCCATGGTGAAAACGGGGGCGAAGAAGTTGT
CCATATTGGCCACGTTTAAATCAAAACTGGTGAAACTCACCCAGGGATTGGCTGAGACGAAAAACATATT
CTCAATAAACCCTTTAGGGAAATAGGCCAGGTTTTCACCGTAACACGCCACATCTTGCGAATATATGTGT
AGAAACTGCCGGAAATCGTCGTGGTATTCACTCCAGAGCGATGAAAACGTTTCAGTTTGCTCATGGAAAA
CGGTGTAACAAGGGTGAACACTATCCCATATCACCAGCTCACCGTCTTTCATTGCCATACGAAATTCCGG
ATGAGCATTCATCAGGCGGGCAAGAATGTGAATAAAGGCCGGATAAAACTTGTGCTTATTTTTCTTTACG
GTCTTTAAAAAGGCCGTAATATCCAGCTGAACGGTCTGGTTATAGGTACATTGAGCAACTGACTGAAATG
CCTCAAAATGTTCTTTACGATGCCATTGGGATATATCAACGGTGGTATATCCAGTGATTTTTTTCTCCAT
TTTAGCTTCCTTAGCTCCTGAAAATCTCGATAACTCAAAAAATACGCCCGGTAGTGATCTTATTTCATTA
TGGTGAAAGTTGGAACCTCTTACGTGCCGATCAACGTCTCATTGATACCTGAAACAAAACCCATCGTACG
GCCAAGGAAGTCTCCAATAACTGTGATCCACCACAAGCGCCAGGGTTTTCCCAGTCACGACGTTGTAAAA
CGACGGCCAGTCATGCATAATCCGCACGCATCTGGAATAAGGAAGTGCCATTCCGCCTGACCTGCATCGT
CTCATCGGTCTCACCCTGGTGTATTCAGGAGG
[1746 nt withheld, positions 1993-3738]
CTGGGCCTCGGATCCTGAGACCTGAGACGGCAT
